>Addgene plasmid #227747 | pVG118 | addgene full sequence | sequence record 458020 | Addgene NGS Result
GGCCGGCCATTTAAATGTTTAAACGGCCACGCTGGCCGCTGCACGGTCCTGTTCCCTAGCATGTACGTGA
GCGTATTTCCTTTTAAACCACGACGCTTTGTCTTCATTCAACGTTTCCCATTGTTTTTTTCTACTATTGC
TTTGCTGTGGGAAAAACTTATCGAAAGATGACGACTTTTTCTTAATTCTCGTTTTAAGAGCTTGGTGAGC
GCTAGGAGTCACTGCCAGGTATCGTTTGAACACGGCATTAGTCAGGGAAGTCATAACACAGTCCTTTCCC
GCAATTTTCTTTTTCTATTACTCTTGGCCTCCTCTAGTACACTCTATATTTTTTTATGCCTCGGTAATGA
TTTTCATTTTTTTTTTTCCACCTAGCGGATGACTCTTTTTTTTTCTTAGCGATTGGCATTATCACATAAT
GAATTATACATTATATAAAGTAATGTGATTTCTTCGAAGAATATACTAAAAAATGAGCAGGCAAGATAAA
CGAAGGCAAAGAGGCTCTATATGTATATAAAGCTGCGGATGCCTTCTGATTTAATCTAGTTCTAGTTTAC
TTCAGGTTTACTTAAAGTTGAGATAATTGAAGCAAAGAGAAGCATCGAGCAAAGGATGGCGTTTGTTAAG
AGGGTTACGCAGGAGACGAATATACAGCTGGCGCTGGATCTTGACGGTGGGTCTGTTTCTGTACGGGAGA
GCATACTGGGCAAGGAATATGCTAGTGGTGATGGGCAGACCATCCATGTGCACACTGGAGTTGGGTTTTT
GGACCACATGTTGACTGCGCTGGCGAAGCATGGCGGGTGGTCTCTGATCCTGGAGTGTATAGGGGACTTG
CACATCGATGACCACCACACTGTTGAGGACTGTGGGATTGCGCTGGGCCAAGCGTTCAAGGAGGCGCTTG
GCTCCGTGCGTGGTATCAAGAGGTTCGGGCATGGGTTTGCACCACTGGACGAGGCGCTGAGCCGCGCTGT
GGTTGACTTCTCCAATAGGCCTTTCGCCGTGGTGGAGCTGGGCCTGAAGCGAGAACGCATAGGCCAGCTA
TCCACAGAGATGATCCCGCACTTCTTGGAGAGTTTCGCCACTGAGGCGCGTATCACCATGCATGTGGACT
GTCTGCGGGGCACCAACGACCACCACCGCTCCGAATCAGCTTTCAAGGCGCTCGCCATCGCCATCAGAGA
GGCAAGAACACCTACGGGTCGCGATGACGTTCCATCCACTAAGGGTGTCCTAGCATAGAACACAGCCCAC
AGCTACCACCATCAACAATATTTATATAGATAACGTACACATAGAAATCACACAAACAGAGTATTTATTC
TTAACTACATGAACTACCATCAGACCGTCTGGGCCACTATATAATGTGCTATTCATAAACGTGATCACTC
TACGTAGCAGGCGACCCCAGGTGAAAATTTTTCAGCGAGCTGCCAGATTGTCAGGTGAAAAACTGAAAAA
AACTTCTGGGCGATGAGCTTGTGGCGGGAAATTAAGTATATAAAGCAGTTAGTTTCTTCTGCTTCTTGTG
GTTCTGGGTATTCTTGTAATATTTGGAATAATAGAAAACCAAGACTACTGCCTTTCTTTTCATATTATAG
AGGAAGAAATACGCACGAACACGATATAGAGGTAAATTTTTTGCAAAAAGATACCAAACTATAAAAGAAA
TAGAAGACTAAACTACAAAAAATAAAGAAAGTAATACATATATCCAATATGACTGAGTTAGCAGAGCAAG
TTTCCATGCCTGAAGGGCAACAAAGACGTGGTGGTTACGTTCCACCTCACATCCGTAACGGTGGTGGCAG
AAGAGGCGATTCTGCTCCTCGTGGTGGTTTCAACAACGGTGGCGGCCGTGGTGGTTTCTTCAGAAACAAC
GGTGACCGTGGTGGATTCGGCTTTGGGTACCTCCGGATATGTTGGCGCGCCTTAATTTATTCGCCGGCGA
TAAGGCCGCAAATTAAAGCCTTCGAGCGTCCCAAAACCTTCTCAAGCAAGGTTTTCAGTATAATGTTACA
TGCGTACACGCGTCTGTACAGAAAAAAAAGAAAAATTTGAAATATAAATAACGTTCTTAATACTAACATA
ACTATAAAAAAATAAATAGGGACCTAGACTTCAGGTTGTCTAACTCCTTCCTTTTCGGTTAGAGCGGATG
TGGGGGGAGGGCGTGAATGTAAGCGTGACATAACTAATTACATGATCATTACTCGAGGTCGACTTAAATA
CCTGCTTCTACGGCAATTCTAACTAAATCTGCACTCGTTTTTAAGTTTAATTTTTCCATTACCAAACCTC
TGTGCATTTTGACAGTTTTTTCTGAAAGACCCAGTCTGGCAGCCACTTCTTTATTTCTTAGGCCTGATGC
AACCAGAGTTGTGACTTCTAATTGACGTGGTGAAAGAGTTTTTAACATCTCCGCAGCACGTTCTCTACGG
GCCATGCCCATGTTCGGTTGATCGTCATCCACTTCCACTTGGCTACCAAGGAAGTATAGTAATTCATCAT
CGTCATCATAGATTGGTGCCACCAAAACTGCATTACGAAAAGGAGTACCATCCTTTTTGTAATTCAAAAT
CTCAACCAACACGGGTTTATGCTCACGAACACCTTGACGGATCTTATCTGTTAGCCAGGGTTCAGTACCA
GATCCTGCCAAAAATCTACAATTACGACCAACACATTCTTCCTCAGAATACCCAGTTAGATCGGTAAAGG
CCTGGTTGATAGCAATCAAAGGATTATCAGCCAATCTGGGATCACTAACAACACTTGCTATGGGTGAGGC
CTCGATCAAATACAATACCCATTGGGCTGGAGGTTGGACTTCAACTCTAGTATCATCTGCTCCGAATTCA
CCTCCATATTCGTCGATACCAAGTGCATCAGTAAACATCTGTTCAAATTCGAAATCTGCCATGTCCAACG
CGCCATACGGAGCAGAATCATGTGGTGTAAATCCGGGGCCGGGAGAATCCCCATCACCTAACATGTCCAG
ATCAAAATCATCAAGAGCATCGGCATGTGCCATAGCTACATCCTCACCGTCTAAATGTAATTCGTCACCA
AGTGAAACGTCCGTTGGTGGGGCTACTTTTCTCTTTTTTTTCGGGCTAGCCATGATTTTAGCGGCCGCCA
CCGCGGTGTTTTATATTTGTTGTAAAAAGTAGATAATTACTTCCTTGATGATCTGTAAAAAAGAGAAAAA
GAAAGCATCTAAGAACTTGAAAAACTACGAATTAGAAAAGACCAAATATGTATTTCTTGCATTGACCAAT
TTATGCAAGTTTATATATATGTAAATGTAAGTTTCACGAGGTTCTACTAAACTAAACCACCCCCTTGGTT
AGAAGAAAAGAGTGTGTGAGAACAGGCTGTTGTTGTCACACGATTCGGACAATTCTGTTTGAAAGAGAGA
GAGTAACAGTACGATCGAACGAACTTTGCTCTGGAGATCACAGTGGGCATCATAGCATGTGGTACTAAAC
CCTTTCCCGCCATTCCAGAACCTTCGATTGCTTGTTACAAAACCTGTGAGCCGTCGCTAGGACCTTGTTG
TGTGACGAAATTGGAAGCTGCAATCAATAGGAAGACAGGAAGTCGAGCGTGTCTGGGTTTTTTCAGTTTT
GTTCTTTTTGCAAACAAATCACGAGCGACGGTAATTTCTTTCTCGATAAGAGGCCACGTGCTTTATGAGG
GTAACATCAATTCAAGAAGGAGGGAAACACTTCCTTTTTCTGGCCCTGATAATAGTATGAGGGTGAAGCC
AAAATAAAGGATTCGCGCCCAAATCGGCATCTTTAAATGCAGGTATGCGATAGTTCCTCACTCTTTCCTT
ACTCACGAGTAATTCTTGCAGCTGTTTCCCGGGAGCTGGAACTCCCACCTGCAACATGCGGGATCCTGAG
TAAATAAGCGGCCGCCACCGCGGTGGAGCTCAGATCTTGACACCGATTATTTAAAGCTGCAGCATACGAT
ATATATACATGTGTATATATGTATACCTATGAATGTCAGTAAGTATGTATACGAACAGTATGATACTGAA
GATGACAAGGTAATGCATCATTCTATACGTGTCATTCTGAACGAGGCGCGCTTTCCTTTTTTCTTTTTGC
TTTTTCTTTTTTTTTCTCTTGAACTCCAGAAAAAAAATATAAAAGAGATGGAGGAACGGGAAAAAGTTAG
TTGTGGTGATAGGTGGCAAGTGGTATTCCGTAAGAACAACAAGAAAAGCATTTCATATTATGGCTGAACT
GAGCGAACAAGTGCAAAATTTAAGCATCAACGACAACAACGAGAATGGTTATGTTCCTCCTCACTTAAGA
GGAAAACCAAGAAGTGCCAGAAATAACAGTAGCAACTACAATAACAACAACGGCGGCTACAACGGTGGCC
GTGGCGGTGGCAGCTTCTTTAGCAACAACCGTCGTGGTGGTTACGGCAACGGTGGTTTCTTCGGTGGAAA
CAACGGTGGCAGCGGCCGGCCATTTAAATGTTTAAACGGCCACGCTGGCCCCCTATAGTGAGTCGTATTA
CAATTCACTGGCCGTCGTTTTACAACGTCGTGACTGGGAAAACCCTGGCGTTACCCAACTTAATCGCCTT
GCAGCACATCCCCCTTTCGCCAGCTGGCGTAATAGCGAAGAGGCCCGCACCGATCGCCCTTCCCAACAGT
TGCGCAGCCTGAATGGCGAATGG
[124 nt withheld, positions 4714-4837]
C
[91 nt withheld, positions 4839-4929]
A
[49 nt withheld, positions 4931-4979]
CCTTTGACGTTGGAGTCCACGTTCTTT
[37 nt withheld, positions 5007-5043]
ACCCTATCTCGGTCTATTCTTTTGATTTATAAGGGATTTTGCCGATTTCGGCCTATTGGTTAAAAAATGA
GCTGATTTAACAAAAATTTAACGCGAATTTTAACAAAATATTAACGCTTACAATTTCCTGATGCGGTATT
TTCTCCTTACGCATCTGTGCGGTATTTCACACCGCATAGGGTAATAACTGATATAATTAAATTGAAGCTC
TAATTTGTGAGTTTAGTATTAGGATCTCTACCCTTGGCGAAAAGTCCTCTGCCAACAATGATGATATCTG
ATCCACCACTTACAACTTCGTCGAGGGTTCTGTACTGCTGACCCAATATGCGTATATATACCAATCTAAG
TCTGTGCTCCTTCCTTCGTTCTTCCTTCTGTTCGGAGATTACCGAATCAAAAAAATTTCAAGGAAACCGA
AATCAAAAAAAAGAATAAAAAAAAAATGATGAATTGAAAAGGTGGTATGGTGCACTCTCAGTACAATCTG
CTCTGATGCCGCATAGTTAAGCCAGCCCCGACACCCGCCAACACCCGCTGACGCGCCCTGACGGGCTTGT
CTGCTCCCGGCATCCGCTTACAGACAAGCTGTGACCGTCTCCGGGAGCTGCATGTGTCAGAGGTTTTCAC
CGTCATCACCGAAACGCGCGAGACGAAAGGGCCTCGTGATACGCCTATTTTTATAGGTTAATGTCATGAT
AATAATGGTTTCTTAGACGTCACGCGCCGAGGACGTCAGGTGGCACTTTTCGGGGAAATGTGCGCGGAAC
CCCTATTTGTTTATTTTTCTAAATACATTCAAATATGTATCCGCTCATGAGACAATAACCCTGATAAATG
CTTCAATAATATTGAAAAAGGAAGAGTATGAGTATTCAACATTTCCGTGTCGCCCTTATTCCCTTTTTTG
CGGCATTTTGCCTTCCTGTTTTTGCTCACCCAGAAACGCTGGTGAAAGTAAAAGATGCTGAAGATCAGTT
GGGTGCACGAGTGGGTTACATCGAACTGGATCTCAACAGCGGTAAGATCCTTGAGAGTTTTCGCCCCGAA
GAACGTTTTCCAATGATGAGCACTTTTAAAGTTCTGCTATGTGGCGCGGTATTATCCCGTATTGACGCCG
GGCAAGAGCAACTCGGTCGCCGCATACACTATTCTCAGAATGACTTGGTTGAGTACTCACCAGTCACAGA
AAAGCATCTTACGGATGGCATGACAGTAAGAGAATTATGCAGTGCTGCCATAACCATGAGTGATAACACT
GCGGCCAACTTACTTCTGACAACGATCGGAGGACCGAAGGAGCTAACCGCTTTTTTGCACAACATGGGGG
ATCATGTAACTCGCCTTGATCGTTGGGAACCGGAGCTGAATGAAGCCATACCAAACGACGAGCGTGACAC
CACGATGCCTGTAGCAATGGCAACAACGTTGCGCAAACTATTAACTGGCGAACTACTTACTCTAGCTTCC
CGGCAACAATTAATAGACTGGATGGAGGCGGATAAAGTTGCAGGACCACTTCTGCGCTCGGCCCTTCCGG
CTGGCTGGTTTATTGCTGATAAATCTGGAGCCGGTGAGCGTGGGTCTCGCGGTATCATTGCAGCACTGGG
GCCAGATGGTAAGCCCTCCCGTATCGTAGTTATCTACACGACGGGGAGTCAGGCAACTATGGATGAACGA
AATAGACAGATCGCTGAGATAGGTGCCTCACTGATTAAGCATTGGTAACTGTCAGACCAAGTTTACTCAT
ATATACTTTAGATTGATTTAAAACTTCATTTTTAATTTAAAAGGATCTAGGTGAAGATCCTTTTTGATAA
TCTCATGACCAAAATCCCTTAACGTGAGTTTTCGTTCCACTGAGCGTCAGACCCCGTAGAAAAGATCAAA
GGATCTTCTTGAGATCCTTTTTTTCTGCGCGTAATCTGCTGCTTGCAAACAAAAAAACCACCGCTACCAG
CGGTGGTTTGTTTGCCGGATCAAGAGCTACCAACTCTTTTTCCGAAGGTAACTGGCTTCAGCAGAGCGCA
GATACCAAATACTGTTCTTCTAGTGTAGCCGTAGTTAGGCCACCACTTCAAGAACTCTGTAGCACCGCCT
ACATACCTCGCTCTGCTAATCCTGTTACCAGTGGCTGCTGCCAGTGGCGATAAGTCGTGTCTTACCGGGT
TGGACTCAAGACGATAGTTACCGGATAAGGCGCAGCGGTCGGGCTGAACGGGGGGTTCGTGCACACAGCC
CAGCTTGGAGCGAACGACCTACACCGAACTGAGATACCTACAGCGTGAGCTATGAGAAAGCGCCACGCTT
CCCGAAGGGAGAAAGGCGGACAGGTATCCGGTAAGCGGCAGGGTCGGAACAGGAGAGCGCACGAGGGAGC
TTCCAGGGGGAAACGCCTGGTATCTTTATAGTCCTGTCGGGTTTCGCCACCTCTGACTTGAGCGTCGATT
TTTGTGATGCTCGTCAGGGGGGCGGAGCCTATGGAAAAACGCCAGCAACGCGGCCTTTTTACGGTTCCTG
GCCTTTTGCTGGCCTTTTGCTCACATGTTCTTTCCTGCGTTATCCCCTGATTCTGTGGATAACCGTATTA
CCGCCTTTGAGTGAGCTGATACCGCTCGCCGCAGCCGAACGACCGAGCGCAGCGAGTCAGTGAGCGAGGA
AGCGGAAGAGCGCCCAATACGCAAACCGCCTCTCCCCGCGCGTTGGCCGATTCATTAATGCAGCTGGCAC
GACAGGTTTCCCGACTGGAAAGCGGGCAGTGAGCGCAACGCAATTAATGTGAGTTAGCTCACTCATTAGG
CACCCCAGGCTTTACACTTTATGCTTCCGGCTCGTATGTTGTGTGGAATTGTGAGCGGATAACAATTTCA
CACAGGAAACAGCTATGACCATGATTACGCCAAGCTCGGAATTAACCCTCACTAAAGGGAACAAAAGCTG
Features (pLannotate 1.2.2; 26 found; start..end, strand, type, name):
     37..264     -  CDS            MRM1 (fragment): MRM1_YEAST - Also known as PET56 From Saccharomyces cerevisiae (strain ATCC 204508 / S288c) (Baker's yeast).
    314..501     +  promoter       HIS3 promoter: S. cerevisiae HIS3
    607..1242    +  CDS            HIS3: HIS7_YEAST - Experimental evidence at protein level: Swiss-Prot protein existence level 1. From Saccharomyces cerevisiae (strain ATCC 204508 / S288c) (Baker's yeast).
   1729..1917    +  CDS            DED1 (fragment): DED1_CANGA - Protein inferred from homology: Swiss-Prot protein existence level 3. ATP-binding RNA helicase involved in translation initiation. Remodels RNA in response to ADP and ATP concentrations by facilitating disruption, but also formation of RNA duplexes (By similarity). From Candida glabrata (strain ATCC 2001 / CBS 138 / JCM 3761 / NBRC 0622 / NRRL Y-65) (Yeast) (Torulopsis glabrata).
   1968..2215    -  terminator     CYC1 terminator: S. cerevisiae CYC1; transcription terminator for CYC1
   2237..2872    -  CDS            LVHTH_ERYLH (fragment): Experimental evidence at protein level: Swiss-Prot protein existence level 1. Has reversible, light-dependent DNA-binding activity. Upon illumination an internal FMN-protein adduct is formed which changes the protein conformation so that the previously sequestered DNA-binding domain is free to bind DNA. Binds to sequences within in its own promoter when illuminated but not when it has been incubated in the dark. From Erythrobacter litoralis (strain HTCC2594).
   2870..3103    -  CDS            VP16_HHV11 (fragment): Experimental evidence at protein level: Swiss-Prot protein existence level 1. May play a role in the aggregation of tegument proteins around nucleocapsids during virus morphogenesis. From Human herpesvirus 1 (strain 17) (HHV-1) (Human herpes simplex virus 1).
   3140..3158    -  misc_feature   MCS (fragment): pBluescript multiple cloning site
   3932..4264    +  CDS            YO201_YEAST (fragment): Protein uncertain: Swiss-Prot protein existence level 5. From Saccharomyces cerevisiae (strain ATCC 204508 / S288c) (Baker's yeast).
   4260..4457    +  CDS            DED1 (fragment): DED1_YEAST - Also known as SPP81. Experimental evidence at protein level: Swiss-Prot protein existence level 1. ATP-binding RNA helicase involved in translation initiation. Remodels RNA in response to ADP and ATP concentrations by facilitating disruption, but also formation of RNA duplexes. Has weak ATP-dependent affinity for dsRNA, but strong ATP-dependent affinity for ssRNA. Acts as a virus host factor involved in the replication of the MBV and the L-A viruses by promoting the negative-strand RNA synthesis. May be involved in recognition of the preinitiation complex and DNA binding of the RN
   4532..4550    -  promoter       T7 promoter: promoter for bacteriophage T7 RNA polymerase
   4553..4710    +  CDS            lacZα (fragment): LacZα fragment of β-galactosidase; lacZ fragment
   4714..5142    +  rep_origin     f1 ori (sequence partly withheld): f1 bacteriophage origin of replication; arrow indicates direction of (+) strand synthesis
   5170..5221    -  misc_feature   bom (fragment): basis of mobility region from pBR322
   5277..5369    -  CDS            URA3 (fragment): PYRF_YEAST - Experimental evidence at protein level: Swiss-Prot protein existence level 1. From Saccharomyces cerevisiae (strain ATCC 204508 / S288c) (Baker's yeast).
   5369..5501    -  promoter       URA3 promoter (fragment): S. cerevisiae URA3
   5509..5558    -  misc_feature   bom (fragment): basis of mobility region from pBR322
   5660..5695    -  CDS            rop (fragment): Rop protein, which maintains plasmids at low copy number; rop
   5806..5910    +  promoter       AmpR promoter: bla
   5911..6771    +  CDS            AmpR: β-lactamase; bla; confers resistance to ampicillin, carbenicillin, and related antibiotics
   6942..7530    +  rep_origin     ori: high-copy-number ColE1/pMB1/pBR322/pUC origin of replication
   7713..7805    +  CDS            lacI (fragment): lac repressor; lacI; The lac repressor binds to the lac operator to inhibit transcription in E. coli. This inhibition can be relieved by adding lactose or isopropyl-β-D-thiogalactopyranoside (IPTG).
   7818..7839    +  protein_bind   CAP binding site: CAP binding activates transcription in the presence of cAMP. E. coli catabolite activator protein
   7854..7884    +  promoter       lac promoter: promoter for the E. coli lac operon
   7892..7908    +  protein_bind   lac operator: The lac repressor binds to the lac operator to inhibit transcription in E. coli. This inhibition can be relieved by adding lactose or isopropyl-β-D-thiogalactopyranoside (IPTG). lac repressor encoded by lacI
   7953..7971    +  promoter       T3 promoter: promoter for bacteriophage T3 RNA polymerase
