[The description below was written by a language model from this plasmid's Addgene catalogue record and pLannotate feature annotations shown in this document.]
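Description:
pVG118 is a yeast integrating expression plasmid built on the EZL105 backbone that produces a mutant form of the blue-light-responsive transcription factor EL222 in Saccharomyces cerevisiae. In E. coli it is maintained as a high-copy plasmid through a ColE1/pUC-type origin and selected with ampicillin via the β-lactamase gene. An f1 origin, lac promoter/operator and lacZα remnants, and T3/T7 promoters reflect its pBluescript-like ancestry. No yeast replication origin (2μ or CEN/ARS) is annotated, which fits the depositor's note that the plasmid is cut with PmeI, a double-cutter here, to release a fragment for single-copy genomic integration. Yeast selection uses a HIS3 marker that the record describes as the Candida glabrata version. The marker is flanked by fragments matching MRM1/PET56 and DED1, the neighbours of HIS3 in the yeast genome. These probably act as homology arms directing integration to the HIS3 locus, although the record does not say so explicitly.

The payload, on the reverse strand, is an open reading frame joining a fragment of the herpes simplex VP16 activation domain to the EL222 LOV-helix-turn-helix protein from Erythrobacter litoralis. It is codon-optimized for budding yeast, carries an Asp18Tyr substitution and is terminated by the CYC1 terminator. The catalogue gives the driver as the strong constitutive PGK1 promoter. This promoter is not called in the feature table but would fit the unannotated stretch upstream of the VP16 coding sequence. On illumination, EL222 forms a flavin–protein adduct that frees its DNA-binding domain, so the fusion activates EL222-responsive promoters only in light. The plasmid therefore supplies the constitutively expressed optogenetic activator for light-controlled gene expression in yeast, and the variant comes from work on light-directed evolution of protein function.
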