Addgene plasmid #227747: pVG118
Purpose: Expresses a version of light-inducible transcription factor EL222 (Asp18Tyr) under a strong constitutive PGK1pr
Depositing lab: Sahand Jamal Rahi. Depositing organization: Swiss Federal Institute of Technology (EPFL). Publication: Light-directed evolution of dynamic, multi-state, and computational protein functionalities. Gligorovski V, Labagnara M, Scutteri L, Blackholm M, Moglich A, Mansouri N, Rahi SJ. Cell. 2026 Mar 6:S0092-8674(26)00167-4. doi: 10.1016/j.cell.2026.02.002. PubMed 41794024.
Backbone
  Vector backbone: EZL105
  Vector type: Yeast Expression
  Selectable markers: HIS3 ; Cg (budding yeast)
Growth in bacteria
  Bacterial resistance: Ampicillin, 100 μg/mL
  Growth temperature: 37°C
  Growth strain: XL10
  Growth instructions: Can also be grown in DH5alpha.
  Copy number: High Copy
Gene/Insert
  Gene/Insert name: EL222 codon-optimized for budding yeast
  Species: S. cerevisiae (budding yeast)
  Mutation: Asp18Tyr mutant
  Promoter: PGK1pr
  Cloning method: Restriction Enzyme; 5′ cloning site Unknown (unknown if destroyed)
Terms and licenses: Academic/Nonprofit Terms; Industry Terms: Not Available to Industry
Depositor comments: For a single-copy integration in budding yeast, the plasmid should be cut with PmeI (double-cutter). Please visit https://doi.org/10.1101/2024.02.28.582517 for bioRxiv preprint.
How to cite: pVG118 was a gift from Sahand Jamal Rahi (Addgene plasmid # 227747 ; http://n2t.net/addgene:227747 ; RRID:Addgene_227747)
